Addgene plasmid #240051: pAAV-CAG-mRuby2-WPRE
Purpose: An AAV genome that ubiquitously expresses the fluorescent protein mRuby2 from the CAG promoter
Depositing lab: Mark Schnitzer. Depositing organization: Stanford University. Publication: Imaging high-frequency voltage dynamics in multiple neuron classes of behaving mammals. Haziza S, Chrapkiewicz R, Zhang Y, Kruzhilin V, Li J, Li J, Delamare G, Swanson R, Buzsaki G, Kannan M, Vasan G, Lin MZ, Zeng H, Daigle TL, Schnitzer MJ. Cell, 188, 1-23, August 7, 2025. doi: 10.1016/j.cell.2025.06.028 PubMed 39185175.
Backbone
  Vector backbone: AAV
  Vector type: AAV
Growth in bacteria
  Bacterial resistance: Ampicillin, 100 μg/mL
  Growth temperature: 37°C
  Growth strain: NEB Stable
  Copy number: High Copy
Gene/Insert
  Gene/Insert name: mRuby2
  Species: Synthetic
  Promoter: CAG
  Cloning method: Restriction Enzyme; 5′ cloning site BamHI (not destroyed); 3′ cloning site EcoRI (not destroyed)
Resource information
  A portion of this plasmid was derived from a plasmid made by: Addgene Plasmid #40260
Terms and licenses: Academic/Nonprofit Terms; Industry Terms: Not Available to Industry
Depositor comments: The discrepancies between the depositor's sequence and Addgene's sequences have no functional consequences.
How to cite: pAAV-CAG-mRuby2-WPRE was a gift from Mark Schnitzer (Addgene plasmid # 240051 ; http://n2t.net/addgene:240051 ; RRID:Addgene_240051)
