[The description below was written by a language model from this plasmid's Addgene catalogue record and pLannotate feature annotations shown in this document.]
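Description:
pAAV-CAG-mRuby2-WPRE is an adeno-associated virus transfer plasmid carrying a recombinant AAV genome for constitutive, broadly active expression of the red fluorescent protein mRuby2 in mammalian cells. It is maintained in E. coli through a high-copy ColE1/pUC-type origin and selected with ampicillin via the β-lactamase gene. The recorded host is a recombination-deficient strain, a common choice for keeping the repeat-rich AAV2 inverted terminal repeats (ITRs) intact.

Between the two AAV2 ITRs, which supply the cis signals for genome replication and packaging into capsids, lies a single expression cassette. The CAG promoter is annotated as its component parts: a CMV immediate-early enhancer fragment, the chicken β-actin promoter, and chicken β-actin/rabbit β-globin chimeric intron sequence. The short "HBB" hit just upstream of the coding region most likely reflects that β-globin-derived portion rather than a fused protein. The promoter drives the synthetic mRuby2 coding sequence, cloned between retained BamHI and EcoRI sites. It is followed by a WPRE, which enhances transcript stability and expression, and by a polyadenylation signal.

The two sequence records differ outside the core cassette. The depositor's sequence (5,709 nt) shows an hGH poly(A) signal, complete ITRs and an M13 origin in the backbone. The repository's sequencing result (6,047 nt) shows a bGH poly(A) signal, fragmentary ITR matches, an SV40 promoter, and lacI, TcR and SP6 promoter remnants. The depositor states that these discrepancies have no functional consequences.

The construct serves to produce AAV that labels transduced cells red. The associated publication concerns voltage imaging in neurons of behaving mammals, but the record does not state the specific role of this vector there.
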