Features (pLannotate 1.2.2; 18 found; start..end, strand, type, name):
      1..141     -  repeat_region  AAV2 ITR: inverted terminal repeat of adeno-associated virus serotype 2 inverted
    156..402     +  enhancer       CMV enhancer (fragment): human cytomegalovirus immediate early enhancer
    404..681     +  promoter       chicken β-actin promoter: No description available
    682..818     +  intron         hybrid intron (fragment): hybrid between chicken β-actin (CBA) and minute virus of mice (MMV) introns (Gray et al., 2011)
    907..1037    +  intron         chimeric intron (fragment): chimera between introns from chicken β-actin and rabbit β-globin
   1035..1103    +  CDS            HBB (fragment): HBB_LEPEU - Experimental evidence at protein level: Swiss-Prot protein existence level 1. Involved in oxygen transport from the lung to the various peripheral tissues. From Lepus europaeus (European hare).
   1098..1808    +  CDS            mRuby2: mRuby2 is a basic (constitutively fluorescent) red fluorescent protein published in 2012, derived from Entacmaea quadricolor. It has moderate acid sensitivity.
   1812..1836    +  misc_feature   MCS (fragment): pBluescript multiple cloning site
   1836..2424    +  misc_feature   WPRE: woodchuck hepatitis virus posttranscriptional regulatory element
   2456..2932    +  polyA_signal   hGH poly(A) signal: human growth hormone polyadenylation signal
   2972..3112    +  repeat_region  AAV2 ITR: inverted terminal repeat of adeno-associated virus serotype 2 inverted
   3117..3168    -  misc_feature   bom (fragment): basis of mobility region from pBR322
   3187..3567    +  rep_origin     M13 ori (sequence partly withheld): M13 bacteriophage origin of replication; arrow indicates direction of (+) strand synthesis
   3643..3692    -  misc_feature   bom (fragment): basis of mobility region from pBR322
   3794..3829    -  CDS            rop (fragment): Rop protein, which maintains plasmids at low copy number; rop
   3924..4028    +  promoter       AmpR promoter: bla
   4029..4889    +  CDS            AmpR: β-lactamase; bla; confers resistance to ampicillin, carbenicillin, and related antibiotics
   5060..5648    +  rep_origin     ori: high-copy-number ColE1/pMB1/pBR322/pUC origin of replication
>Addgene plasmid #240051 | pAAV-CAG-mRuby2-WPRE | depositor full sequence | sequence record 473030 | Full Sequence
CCTGCAGGCAGCTGCGCGCTCGCTCGCTCACTGAGGCCGCCCGGGCAAAGCCCGGGCGTCGGGCGACCTT
TGGTCGCCCGGCCTCAGTGAGCGAGCGAGCGCGCAGAGAGGGAGTGGCCAACTCCATCACTAGGGGTTCC
TGCGGCCGCACGCGTATTGACGTCAATAATGACGTATGTTCCCATAGTAACGCCAATAGGGACTTTCCAT
TGACGTCAATGGGTGGACTATTTACGGTAAACTGCCCACTTGGCAGTACATCAAGTGTATCATATGCCAA
GTACGCCCCCTATTGACGTCAATGACGGTAAATGGCCCGCCTGGCATTATGCCCAGTACATGACCTTATG
GGACTTTCCTACTTGGCAGTACATCTACGTATTAGTCATCGCTATTACCATGGTCGAGGTGAGCCCCACG
TTCTGCTTCACTCTCCCCATCTCCCCCCCCTCCCCACCCCCAATTTTGTATTTATTTATTTTTTAATTAT
TTTGTGCAGCGATGGGGGCGGGGGGGGGGGGGGGGCGCGCGCCAGGCGGGGCGGGGCGGGGCGAGGGGCG
GGGCGGGGCGAGGCGGAGAGGTGCGGCGGCAGCCAATCAGAGCGGCGCGCTCCGAAAGTTTCCTTTTATG
GCGAGGCGGCGGCGGCGGCGGCCCTATAAAAAGCGAAGCGCGCGGCGGGCGGGAGTCGCTGCGACGCTGC
CTTCGCCCCGTGCCCCGCTCCGCCGCCGCCTCGCGCCGCCCGCCCCGGCTCTGACTGACCGCGTTACTCC
CACAGGTGAGCGGGCGGGACGGCCCTTCTCCTCCGGGCTGTAATTAGCGCTTGGTTTAATGACGGCTTGT
TTCTTTTCTGTGGCTGCGTGAAAGCCTTGAGGGGCTCCGGGAGGGCCCTTTGTGCGGGGGGAGCGGCTCG
GGGCTGTCCGCGGGGGGACGGCTGCCTTCGGGGGGGACGGGGCAGGGCGGGGTTCGGCTTCTGGCGTGTG
ACCGGCGGCTCTAGAGCCTCTGCTAACCATGTTCATGCCTTCTTCTTTTTCCTACAGCTCCTGGGCAACG
TGCTGGTTATTGTGCTGTCTCATCATTTTGGCAAAGAATTGGATCCGATGGTGTCTAAGGGCGAAGAGCT
GATCAAGGAAAATATGCGTATGAAGGTGGTCATGGAAGGTTCGGTCAACGGCCACCAATTCAAATGCACA
GGTGAAGGAGAAGGCAATCCGTACATGGGAACTCAAACCATGAGGATCAAAGTCATCGAGGGAGGACCCC
TGCCATTTGCCTTTGACATTCTTGCCACGTCGTTCATGTATGGCAGCCGTACTTTTATCAAGTACCCGAA
AGGCATTCCTGATTTCTTTAAACAGTCCTTTCCTGAGGGTTTTACTTGGGAAAGAGTTACGAGATACGAA
GATGGTGGAGTCGTCACCGTCATGCAGGACACCAGCCTTGAGGATGGCTGTCTCGTTTACCACGTCCAAG
TCAGAGGGGTAAACTTTCCCTCCAATGGTCCCGTGATGCAGAAGAAGACCAAGGGTTGGGAGCCTAATAC
AGAGATGATGTATCCAGCAGATGGTGGTCTGAGGGGATACACTCATATGGCACTGAAAGTTGATGGTGGT
GGCCATCTGTCTTGCTCTTTCGTAACAACTTACAGGTCAAAAAAGACCGTCGGGAACATCAAGATGCCCG
GTATCCATGCCGTTGATCACCGCCTGGAAAGGTTAGAGGAAAGTGACAATGAAATGTTCGTAGTACAACG
CGAACACGCAGTTGCCAAGTTCGCCGGGCTTGGTGGTGGGATGGACGAGCTGTACAAGTAAGAATTCGAT
ATCAAGCTTATCGATAATCAACCTCTGGATTACAAAATTTGTGAAAGATTGACTGGTATTCTTAACTATG
TTGCTCCTTTTACGCTATGTGGATACGCTGCTTTAATGCCTTTGTATCATGCTATTGCTTCCCGTATGGC
TTTCATTTTCTCCTCCTTGTATAAATCCTGGTTGCTGTCTCTTTATGAGGAGTTGTGGCCCGTTGTCAGG
CAACGTGGCGTGGTGTGCACTGTGTTTGCTGACGCAACCCCCACTGGTTGGGGCATTGCCACCACCTGTC
AGCTCCTTTCCGGGACTTTCGCTTTCCCCCTCCCTATTGCCACGGCGGAACTCATCGCCGCCTGCCTTGC
CCGCTGCTGGACAGGGGCTCGGCTGTTGGGCACTGACAATTCCGTGGTGTTGTCGGGGAAATCATCGTCC
TTTCCTTGGCTGCTCGCCTATGTTGCCACCTGGATTCTGCGCGGGACGTCCTTCTGCTACGTCCCTTCGG
CCCTCAATCCAGCGGACCTTCCTTCCCGCGGCCTGCTGCCGGCTCTGCGGCCTCTTCCGCGTCTTCGCCT
TCGCCCTCAGACGAGTCGGATCTCCCTTTGGGCCGCCTCCCCGCATCGATACCGAGCGCTGCTCGAGAGA
TCTACGGGTGGCATCCCTGTGACCCCTCCCCAGTGCCTCTCCTGGCCCTGGAAGTTGCCACTCCAGTGCC
CACCAGCCTTGTCCTAATAAAATTAAGTTGCATCATTTTGTCTGACTAGGTGTCCTTCTATAATATTATG
GGGTGGAGGGGGGTGGTATGGAGCAAGGGGCAAGTTGGGAAGACAACCTGTAGGGCCTGCGGGGTCTATT
GGGAACCAAGCTGGAGTGCAGTGGCACAATCTTGGCTCACTGCAATCTCCGCCTCCTGGGTTCAAGCGAT
TCTCCTGCCTCAGCCTCCCGAGTTGTTGGGATTCCAGGCATGCATGACCAGGCTCAGCTAATTTTTGTTT
TTTTGGTAGAGACGGGGTTTCACCATATTGGCCAGGCTGGTCTCCAACTCCTAATCTCAGGTGATCTACC
CACCTTGGCCTCCCAAATTGCTGGGATTACAGGCGTGAACCACTGCTCCCTTCCCTGTCCTTCTGATTTT
GTAGGTAACCACGTGCGGACCGAGCGGCCGCAGGAACCCCTAGTGATGGAGTTGGCCACTCCCTCTCTGC
GCGCTCGCTCGCTCACTGAGGCCGGGCGACCAAAGGTCGCCCGACGCCCGGGCTTTGCCCGGGCGGCCTC
AGTGAGCGAGCGAGCGCGCAGCTGCCTGCAGGGGCGCCTGATGCGGTATTTTCTCCTTACGCATCTGTGC
GGTATTTCACACCGCATA
[142 nt withheld, positions 3169-3310]
C
[141 nt withheld, positions 3312-3452]
CCTTTGACGTTGGAGTCCACGTTCTTT
[37 nt withheld, positions 3480-3516]
ACCCTATCTCGGGCTATTCTTTTGATTTATAAGGGATTTTGCCGATTTCGGCCTATTGGTTAAAAAATGA
GCTGATTTAACAAAAATTTAACGCGAATTTTAACAAAATATTAACGTTTACAATTTTATGGTGCACTCTC
AGTACAATCTGCTCTGATGCCGCATAGTTAAGCCAGCCCCGACACCCGCCAACACCCGCTGACGCGCCCT
GACGGGCTTGTCTGCTCCCGGCATCCGCTTACAGACAAGCTGTGACCGTCTCCGGGAGCTGCATGTGTCA
GAGGTTTTCACCGTCATCACCGAAACGCGCGAGACGAAAGGGCCTCGTGATACGCCTATTTTTATAGGTT
AATGTCATGATAATAATGGTTTCTTAGACGTCAGGTGGCACTTTTCGGGGAAATGTGCGCGGAACCCCTA
TTTGTTTATTTTTCTAAATACATTCAAATATGTATCCGCTCATGAGACAATAACCCTGATAAATGCTTCA
ATAATATTGAAAAAGGAAGAGTATGAGTATTCAACATTTCCGTGTCGCCCTTATTCCCTTTTTTGCGGCA
TTTTGCCTTCCTGTTTTTGCTCACCCAGAAACGCTGGTGAAAGTAAAAGATGCTGAAGATCAGTTGGGTG
CACGAGTGGGTTACATCGAACTGGATCTCAACAGCGGTAAGATCCTTGAGAGTTTTCGCCCCGAAGAACG
TTTTCCAATGATGAGCACTTTTAAAGTTCTGCTATGTGGCGCGGTATTATCCCGTATTGACGCCGGGCAA
GAGCAACTCGGTCGCCGCATACACTATTCTCAGAATGACTTGGTTGAGTACTCACCAGTCACAGAAAAGC
ATCTTACGGATGGCATGACAGTAAGAGAATTATGCAGTGCTGCCATAACCATGAGTGATAACACTGCGGC
CAACTTACTTCTGACAACGATCGGAGGACCGAAGGAGCTAACCGCTTTTTTGCACAACATGGGGGATCAT
GTAACTCGCCTTGATCGTTGGGAACCGGAGCTGAATGAAGCCATACCAAACGACGAGCGTGACACCACGA
TGCCTGTAGCAATGGCAACAACGTTGCGCAAACTATTAACTGGCGAACTACTTACTCTAGCTTCCCGGCA
ACAATTAATAGACTGGATGGAGGCGGATAAAGTTGCAGGACCACTTCTGCGCTCGGCCCTTCCGGCTGGC
TGGTTTATTGCTGATAAATCTGGAGCCGGTGAGCGTGGGTCTCGCGGTATCATTGCAGCACTGGGGCCAG
ATGGTAAGCCCTCCCGTATCGTAGTTATCTACACGACGGGGAGTCAGGCAACTATGGATGAACGAAATAG
ACAGATCGCTGAGATAGGTGCCTCACTGATTAAGCATTGGTAACTGTCAGACCAAGTTTACTCATATATA
CTTTAGATTGATTTAAAACTTCATTTTTAATTTAAAAGGATCTAGGTGAAGATCCTTTTTGATAATCTCA
TGACCAAAATCCCTTAACGTGAGTTTTCGTTCCACTGAGCGTCAGACCCCGTAGAAAAGATCAAAGGATC
TTCTTGAGATCCTTTTTTTCTGCGCGTAATCTGCTGCTTGCAAACAAAAAAACCACCGCTACCAGCGGTG
GTTTGTTTGCCGGATCAAGAGCTACCAACTCTTTTTCCGAAGGTAACTGGCTTCAGCAGAGCGCAGATAC
CAAATACTGTCCTTCTAGTGTAGCCGTAGTTAGGCCACCACTTCAAGAACTCTGTAGCACCGCCTACATA
CCTCGCTCTGCTAATCCTGTTACCAGTGGCTGCTGCCAGTGGCGATAAGTCGTGTCTTACCGGGTTGGAC
TCAAGACGATAGTTACCGGATAAGGCGCAGCGGTCGGGCTGAACGGGGGGTTCGTGCACACAGCCCAGCT
TGGAGCGAACGACCTACACCGAACTGAGATACCTACAGCGTGAGCTATGAGAAAGCGCCACGCTTCCCGA
AGGGAGAAAGGCGGACAGGTATCCGGTAAGCGGCAGGGTCGGAACAGGAGAGCGCACGAGGGAGCTTCCA
GGGGGAAACGCCTGGTATCTTTATAGTCCTGTCGGGTTTCGCCACCTCTGACTTGAGCGTCGATTTTTGT
GATGCTCGTCAGGGGGGCGGAGCCTATGGAAAAACGCCAGCAACGCGGCCTTTTTACGGTTCCTGGCCTT
TTGCTGGCCTTTTGCTCACATGT
