Features (pLannotate 1.2.2; 22 found; start..end, strand, type, name):
    186..434     +  enhancer       CMV enhancer (fragment): human cytomegalovirus immediate early enhancer
    436..713     +  promoter       chicken β-actin promoter: No description available
    714..849     +  intron         hybrid intron (fragment): hybrid between chicken β-actin (CBA) and minute virus of mice (MMV) introns (Gray et al., 2011)
    938..1068    +  intron         chimeric intron (fragment): chimera between introns from chicken β-actin and rabbit β-globin
   1066..1134    +  CDS            HBB (fragment): HBB_LEPEU - Experimental evidence at protein level: Swiss-Prot protein existence level 1. Involved in oxygen transport from the lung to the various peripheral tissues. From Lepus europaeus (European hare).
   1129..1839    +  CDS            mRuby2: mRuby2 is a basic (constitutively fluorescent) red fluorescent protein published in 2012, derived from Entacmaea quadricolor. It has moderate acid sensitivity.
   1843..1867    +  misc_feature   MCS (fragment): pBluescript multiple cloning site
   1867..2455    +  misc_feature   WPRE: woodchuck hepatitis virus posttranscriptional regulatory element
   2488..2712    +  polyA_signal   bGH poly(A) signal: bovine growth hormone polyadenylation signal
   2716..2737    +  promoter       SV40 promoter (fragment): SV40 enhancer and early promoter
   2798..2889    +  repeat_region  AAV2 ITR (fragment): inverted terminal repeat of adeno-associated virus serotype 2 inverted
   2889..2918    -  repeat_region  AAV2 ITR (fragment): inverted terminal repeat of adeno-associated virus serotype 2 inverted
   2922..3251    -  promoter       SV40 promoter: SV40 enhancer and early promoter
   3258..3314    -  CDS            lacI (fragment): lac repressor; lacI; The lac repressor binds to the lac operator to inhibit transcription in E. coli. This inhibition can be relieved by adding lactose or isopropyl-β-D-thiogalactopyranoside (IPTG).
   3497..4085    -  rep_origin     ori: high-copy-number ColE1/pMB1/pBR322/pUC origin of replication
   4256..5116    -  CDS            AmpR: β-lactamase; bla; confers resistance to ampicillin, carbenicillin, and related antibiotics
   5117..5221    -  promoter       AmpR promoter: bla
   5316..5351    +  CDS            rop (fragment): Rop protein, which maintains plasmids at low copy number; rop
   5453..5501    +  misc_feature   bom (fragment): basis of mobility region from pBR322
   5502..5781    -  CDS            TcR (fragment): tetracycline efflux protein; tet; confers resistance to tetracycline
   6009..6027    +  promoter       SP6 promoter: promoter for bacteriophage SP6 RNA polymerase
   6046..130     -  repeat_region  AAV2 ITR (fragment) (across the origin): inverted terminal repeat of adeno-associated virus serotype 2 inverted
>Addgene plasmid #240051 | pAAV-CAG-mRuby2-WPRE | addgene full sequence | sequence record 478905 | Addgene NGS Result
CTGCGCGCTCGCTCGCTCACTGAGGCCGCCCGGGCAAAGCCCGGGCGTCGGGCGACCTTTGGTCGCCCGG
CCTCAGTGAGCGAGCGAGCGCGCAGAGAGGGAGTGGCCAACTCCATCACTAGGGGTTCCTTGTAGTTAAT
GATTAACCCGCCATGCTACTTATCTACGTAGCCATGCTCTAGGTACCATTGACGTCAATAATGACGTATG
TTCCCATAGTAACGCCAATAGGGACTTTCCATTGACGTCAATGGGTGGAGTATTTACGGTAAACTGCCCA
CTTGGCAGTACATCAAGTGTATCATATGCCAAGTACGCCCCCTATTGACGTCAATGACGGTAAATGGCCC
GCCTGGCATTATGCCCAGTACATGACCTTATGGGACTTTCCTACTTGGCAGTACATCTACGTATTAGTCA
TCGCTATTACCATGGTCGAGGTGAGCCCCACGTTCTGCTTCACTCTCCCCATCTCCCCCCCCTCCCCACC
CCCAATTTTGTATTTATTTATTTTTTAATTATTTTGTGCAGCGATGGGGGCGGGGGGGGGGGGGGGGCGC
GCGCCGGGGGGGGGGGGGGGGGGGGGGGGGGGGGGSGGGGSGRGGSGGRGAGGKGCGGCGGCAGCCAATC
AGAGCGGCGCGCTCCGAAAGTTTCCTTTTATGGCGAGGCGGCGGCGGCGGCGGCCCTATAAAAAGCGAAG
CGCGCGGCGGGCGGGAGTCGCTGCGCGCTGCCTTCGCCCCGTGCCCCGCTCCGCCGCCGCCTCGCGCCGC
CCGCCCCGGCTCTGACTGACCGCGTTACTCCCACAGGTGAGCGGGCGGGACGGCCCTTCTCCTCCGGGCT
GTAATTAGCGCTTGGTTTAATGACGGCTTGTTTCTTTTCTGTGGCTGCGTGAAAGCCTTGAGGGGCTCCG
GGAGGGCCCTTTGTGCGGGGGGAGCGGCTCGGGGCTGTCCGCGGGGGGACGGCTGCCTTCGGGGGGGACG
GGGCAGGGCGGGGTTCGGCTTCTGGCGTGTGACCGGCGGCTCTAGAGCCTCTGCTAACCATGTTCATGCC
TTCTTCTTTTTCCTACAGCTCCTGGGCAACGTGCTGGTTATTGTGCTGTCTCATCATTTTGGCAAAGAAT
TGGATCCGATGGTGTCTAAGGGCGAAGAGCTGATCAAGGAAAATATGCGTATGAAGGTGGTCATGGAAGG
TTCGGTCAACGGCCACCAATTCAAATGCACAGGTGAAGGAGAAGGCAATCCGTACATGGGAACTCAAACC
ATGAGGATCAAAGTCATCGAGGGAGGACCCCTGCCATTTGCCTTTGACATTCTTGCCACGTCGTTCATGT
ATGGCAGCCGTACTTTTATCAAGTACCCGAAAGGCATTCCTGATTTCTTTAAACAGTCCTTTCCTGAGGG
TTTTACTTGGGAAAGAGTTACGAGATACGAAGATGGTGGAGTCGTCACCGTCATGCAGGACACCAGCCTT
GAGGATGGCTGTCTCGTTTACCACGTCCAAGTCAGAGGGGTAAACTTTCCCTCCAATGGTCCCGTGATGC
AGAAGAAGACCAAGGGTTGGGAGCCTAATACAGAGATGATGTATCCAGCAGATGGTGGTCTGAGGGGATA
CACTCATATGGCACTGAAAGTTGATGGTGGTGGCCATCTGTCTTGCTCTTTCGTAACAACTTACAGGTCA
AAAAAGACCGTCGGGAACATCAAGATGCCCGGTATCCATGCCGTTGATCACCGCCTGGAAAGGTTAGAGG
AAAGTGACAATGAAATGTTCGTAGTACAACGCGAACACGCAGTTGCCAAGTTCGCCGGGCTTGGTGGTGG
GATGGACGAGCTGTACAAGTAAGAATTCGATATCAAGCTTATCGATAATCAACCTCTGGATTACAAAATT
TGTGAAAGATTGACTGGTATTCTTAACTATGTTGCTCCTTTTACGCTATGTGGATACGCTGCTTTAATGC
CTTTGTATCATGCTATTGCTTCCCGTATGGCTTTCATTTTCTCCTCCTTGTATAAATCCTGGTTGCTGTC
TCTTTATGAGGAGTTGTGGCCCGTTGTCAGGCAACGTGGCGTGGTGTGCACTGTGTTTGCTGACGCAACC
CCCACTGGTTGGGGCATTGCCACCACCTGTCAGCTCCTTTCCGGGACTTTCGCTTTCCCCCTCCCTATTG
CCACGGCGGAACTCATCGCCGCCTGCCTTGCCCGCTGCTGGACAGGGGCTCGGCTGTTGGGCACTGACAA
TTCCGTGGTGTTGTCGGGGAAATCATCGTCCTTTCCTTGGCTGCTCGCCTGTGTTGCCACCTGGATTCTG
CGCGGGACGTCCTTCTGCTACGTCCCTTCGGCCCTCAATCCAGCGGACCTTCCTTCCCGCGGCCTGCTGC
CGGCTCTGCGGCCTCTTCCGCGTCTTCGCCTTCGCCCTCAGACGAGTCGGATCTCCCTTTGGGCCGCCTC
CCCGCATCGATACCGTCGACTCGCTGATCAGCCTCGACTGTGCCTTCTAGTTGCCAGCCATCTGTTGTTT
GCCCCTCCCCCGTGCCTTCCTTGACCCTGGAAGGTGCCACTCCCACTGTCCTTTCCTAATAAAATGAGGA
AATTGCATCGCATTGTCTGAGTAGGTGTCATTCTATTCTGGGGGGTGGGGTGGGGCAGGACAGCAAGGGG
GAGGATTGGGAAGACAATAGCAGGCATGCTGGGGATGCGGTGGGCTCTATGGCTTCTGAGGCGGAAAGAA
CCAGCTGGGGCTCGACTAGAGCATGGCTACGTAGATAAGTAGCATGGCGGGTTAATCATTAACTACAAGG
AACCCCTAGTGATGGAGTTGGCCACTCCCTCTCTGCGCGCTCGCTCGCTCACTGAGGCCGGGCGACCAAA
GGTCGCCCGACGCCCGGGCGGCCTCAGTGAGCGAGCGAGCGCGCAGAGCTTTTTGCAAAAGCCTAGGCCT
CCAAAAAAGCCTCCTCACTACTTCTGGAATAGCTCAGAGGCCGAGGCGGCCTCGGCCTCTGCATAAATAA
AAAAAATTAGTCAGCCATGGGGCGGAGAATGGGCGGAACTGGGCGGAGTTAGGGGCGGGATGGGCGGAGT
TAGGGGCGGGACTATGGTTGCTGACTAATTGAGATGCATGCTTTGCATACTTCTGCCTGCTGGGGAGCCT
GGGGACTTTCCACACCTGGTTGCTGACTAATTGAGATGCATGCTTTGCATACTTCTGCCTGCTGGGGAGC
CTGGGGACTTTCCACACCCTAACTGACACACATTCCACAGCTGCATTAATGAATCGGCCAACGCGCGGGG
AGAGGCGGTTTGCGTATTGGGCGCTCTTCCGCTTCCTCGCTCACTGACTCGCTGCGCTCGGTCGTTCGGC
TGCGGCGAGCGGTATCAGCTCACTCAAAGGCGGTAATACGGTTATCCACAGAATCAGGGGATAACGCAGG
AAAGAACATGTGAGCAAAAGGCCAGCAAAAGGCCAGGAACCGTAAAAAGGCCGCGTTGCTGGCGTTTTTC
CATAGGCTCCGCCCCCCTGACGAGCATCACAAAAATCGACGCTCAAGTCAGAGGTGGCGAAACCCGACAG
GACTATAAAGATACCAGGCGTTTCCCCCTGGAAGCTCCCTCGTGCGCTCTCCTGTTCCGACCCTGCCGCT
TACCGGATACCTGTCCGCCTTTCTCCCTTCGGGAAGCGTGGCGCTTTCTCATAGCTCACGCTGTAGGTAT
CTCAGTTCGGTGTAGGTCGTTCGCTCCAAGCTGGGCTGTGTGCACGAACCCCCCGTTCAGCCCGACCGCT
GCGCCTTATCCGGTAACTATCGTCTTGAGTCCAACCCGGTAAGACACGACTTATCGCCACTGGCAGCAGC
CACTGGTAACAGGATTAGCAGAGCGAGGTATGTAGGCGGTGCTACAGAGTTCTTGAAGTGGTGGCCTAAC
TACGGCTACACTAGAAGAACAGTATTTGGTATCTGCGCTCTGCTGAAGCCAGTTACCTTCGGAAAAAGAG
TTGGTAGCTCTTGATCCGGCAAACAAACCACCGCTGGTAGCGGTGGTTTTTTTGTTTGCAAGCAGCAGAT
TACGCGCAGAAAAAAAGGATCTCAAGAAGATCCTTTGATCTTTTCTACGGGGTCTGACGCTCAGTGGAAC
GAAAACTCACGTTAAGGGATTTTGGTCATGAGATTATCAAAAAGGATCTTCACCTAGATCCTTTTAAATT
AAAAATGAAGTTTTAAATCAATCTAAAGTATATATGAGTAAACTTGGTCTGACAGTTACCAATGCTTAAT
CAGTGAGGCACCTATCTCAGCGATCTGTCTATTTCGTTCATCCATAGTTGCCTGACTCCCCGTCGTGTAG
ATAACTACGATACGGGAGGGCTTACCATCTGGCCCCAGTGCTGCAATGATACCGCGAGACCCACGCTCAC
CGGCTCCAGATTTATCAGCAATAAACCAGCCAGCCGGAAGGGCCGAGCGCAGAAGTGGTCCTGCAACTTT
ATCCGCCTCCATCCAGTCTATTAATTGTTGCCGGGAAGCTAGAGTAAGTAGTTCGCCAGTTAATAGTTTG
CGCAACGTTGTTGCCATTGCTACAGGCATCGTGGTGTCACGCTCGTCGTTTGGTATGGCTTCATTCAGCT
CCGGTTCCCAACGATCAAGGCGAGTTACATGATCCCCCATGTTGTGCAAAAAAGCGGTTAGCTCCTTCGG
TCCTCCGATCGTTGTCAGAAGTAAGTTGGCCGCAGTGTTATCACTCATGGTTATGGCAGCACTGCATAAT
TCTCTTACTGTCATGCCATCCGTAAGATGCTTTTCTGTGACTGGTGAGTACTCAACCAAGTCATTCTGAG
AATAGTGTATGCGGCGACCGAGTTGCTCTTGCCCGGCGTCAATACGGGATAATACCGCGCCACATAGCAG
AACTTTAAAAGTGCTCATCATTGGAAAACGTTCTTCGGGGCGAAAACTCTCAAGGATCTTACCGCTGTTG
AGATCCAGTTCGATGTAACCCACTCGTGCACCCAACTGATCTTCAGCATCTTTTACTTTCACCAGCGTTT
CTGGGTGAGCAAAAACAGGAAGGCAAAATGCCGCAAAAAAGGGAATAAGGGCGACACGGAAATGTTGAAT
ACTCATACTCTTCCTTTTTCAATATTATTGAAGCATTTATCAGGGTTATTGTCTCATGAGCGGATACATA
TTTGAATGTATTTAGAAAAATAAACAAATAGGGGTTCCGCGCACATTTCCCCGAAAAGTGCCACCTGACG
TCTAAGAAACCATTATTATCATGACATTAACCTATAAAAATAGGCGTATCACGAGGCCCTTTCGTCTCGC
GCGTTTCGGTGATGACGGTGAAAACCTCTGACACATGCAGCTCCCGGAGACGGTCACAGCTTGTCTGTAA
GCGGATGCCGGGAGCAGACAAGCCCGTCAGGGCGCGTCAGCGGGTGTTGGCGGGTGTCGGGGCTGGCTTA
ACTATGCGGCATCAGAGCAGATTGTACTGAGAGTGCACCATTCGACGCTCTCCCTTATGCGACTCCTGCA
TTAGGAAGCAGCCCAGTAGTAGGTTGAGGCCGTTGAGCACCGCCGCCGCAAGGAATGGTGCATGCAAGGA
GATGGCGCCCAACAGTCCCCCGGCCACGGGGCCTGCCACCATACCCACGCCGAAACAAGCGCTCATGAGC
CCGAAGTGGCGAGCCCGATCTTCCCCATCGGTGATGTCGGCGATATAGGCGCCAGCAACCGCACCTGTGG
CGCCGGTGATGCCGGCCACGATGCGTCCGGCGTAGAGGATCTGGCTAGCGATGACCCTGCTGATTGGTTC
GCTGACCATTTCCGGGTGCGGGACGGCGTTACCAGAAACTCAGAAGGTTCGTCCAACCAAACCGACTCTG
ACGGCAGTTTACGAGAGAGATGATAGGGTCTGCTTCAGTAAGCCAGATGCTACACAATTAGGCTTGTACA
TATTGTCGTTAGAACGCGGCTACAATTAATACATAACCTTATGTATCATACACATACGATTTAGGTGACA
CTATAGAATACACGGAATTAATTCTAG
